Addgene plasmid #220148: pLX307-VHL(Y98H)-3F-BirA
Purpose: Expresses VHL(Y98H)-BirA as a control for VHL substrate identification by E-STUB
Depositing lab: William Sellers. Depositing organization: Broad Institute. Publication: Ubiquitin-specific proximity labeling for the identification of E3 ligase substrates. Huang HT, Lumpkin RJ, Tsai RW, Su S, Zhao X, Xiong Y, Chen J, Mageed N, Donovan KA, Fischer ES, Sellers WR. Nat Chem Biol. 2024 Mar 21. doi: 10.1038/s41589-024-01590-9. PubMed 38514884.
Backbone
  Vector backbone: pLEX_307 (Plasmid #41392)
  Backbone size w/o insert (bp): 8400
  Total vector size (bp): 10099
  Vector type: Mammalian Expression, Lentiviral
  Selectable markers: Puromycin
Growth in bacteria
  Bacterial resistance: Ampicillin, 100 μg/mL
  Growth temperature: 30°C
  Growth strain: NEB Stable
  Copy number: High Copy
Gene/Insert
  Gene/Insert name: von Hippel-Lindau tumor suppressor (alt name: VHL)
  Species: H. sapiens (human)
  Mutation: changed tyrosine 98 to histidine; codon optimized
  Entrez Gene: VHL (a.k.a. HRCA1, RCA1, VHL1, pVHL)
  Promoter: EF-1a
  Tag / fusion protein: 3F-BirA (C terminal on insert)
  Cloning method: Gateway Cloning
  Sequencing primers: 5′ EF1a-F; 3′ WPRE-R
Resource information
  A portion of this plasmid was derived from a plasmid made by: The Weissman Lab (pJW1512, Addgene Plasmid #62366)
Terms and licenses: Academic/Nonprofit Terms; Industry Terms: Not Available to Industry
How to cite: pLX307-VHL(Y98H)-3F-BirA was a gift from William Sellers (Addgene plasmid # 220148 ; http://n2t.net/addgene:220148 ; RRID:Addgene_220148)
