[The description below was written by a language model from this plasmid's Addgene catalogue record and pLannotate feature annotations shown in this document.]
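Description:
pLX307-VHL(Y98H)-3F-BirA is a third-generation-style, self-inactivating HIV-1 lentiviral expression plasmid built on the pLEX_307 Gateway destination backbone, about 10.1 kb in total. It is maintained in E. coli through a high-copy ColE1/pUC-type origin with ampicillin resistance (AmpR), and also carries an f1 origin. The viral transfer cassette begins with an RSV promoter driving a truncated 5' LTR, followed by the Ψ packaging signal, a gag fragment, the RRE for Rev-dependent export of the genomic RNA, and a cPPT/CTS, and ends with a WPRE and a ΔU3 3' LTR followed by an SV40 polyadenylation signal. Within the provirus, an SV40 early promoter drives a puromycin N-acetyltransferase gene, allowing selection of transduced mammalian cells.

The payload sits between attB1 and attB2 sites left by Gateway recombination and is transcribed from the strong constitutive EF-1α promoter. It encodes a codon-optimized human von Hippel-Lindau tumor suppressor (VHL), the substrate-recruiting subunit of an E3 ubiquitin ligase complex, carrying a tyrosine 98 to histidine substitution. VHL is fused at its C terminus to a 3xFLAG epitope and then to E. coli biotin ligase BirA. A backbone-derived V5 tag is annotated just downstream of attB2, but the record does not indicate whether it is translated as part of the fusion.

According to the record, the construct serves as a control in E-STUB, a ubiquitin-specific proximity labeling approach for identifying E3 ligase substrates. Here the Y98H mutant fusion provides the comparison for VHL substrate identification. The record does not itself explain the functional effect of the mutation.
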