Features (pLannotate 1.2.2; 35 found; start..end, strand, type, name):
     23..89      +  CDS            small t antigen (fragment): SV40 (simian virus 40) small t antigen
     96..1274    +  promoter       EF-1α promoter: strong constitutive promoter for human elongation factor EF-1α
   1294..1318    +  protein_bind   attB1: mutant version of attB; recombination site for the Gateway® BP reaction BP Clonase™
   1327..1965    +  CDS            VHL: VHL_HUMAN - Experimental evidence at protein level: Swiss-Prot protein existence level 1. Involved in the ubiquitination and subsequent proteasomal degradation via the von Hippel-Lindau ubiquitination complex. Seems to act as a target recruitment subunit in the E3 ubiquitin ligase complex and recruits hydroxylated hypoxia-inducible factor (HIF) under normoxic conditions. Involved in transcriptional repression through interaction with HIF1A, HIF1AN and histone deacetylases. Ubiquitinates, in an oxygen-responsive manner, ADRB2. From Homo sapiens (Human).
   1972..2037    +  CDS            3xFLAG: three tandem FLAG® epitope tags, followed by an enterokinase cleavage site
   2041..3003    +  CDS            birA: BIRA_ECOLI - Also known as bioR, dhbB. Experimental evidence at protein level: Swiss-Prot protein existence level 1. Acts both as a biotin--[acetyl-CoA-carboxylase] ligase and a biotin-operon repressor. In the presence of ATP, BirA activates biotin to form the BirA-biotinyl-5'-adenylate (BirA-bio-5'-AMP or holoBirA) complex. HoloBirA can either transfer the biotinyl moiety to the biotin carboxyl carrier protein (BCCP) subunit of acetyl-CoA carboxylase, or bind to the biotin operator site and inhibit transcription of the operon. From Escherichia coli (strain K12).
   3008..3032    -  protein_bind   attB2: mutant version of attB; recombination site for the Gateway® BP reaction BP Clonase™
   3040..3081    +  CDS            V5 tag: epitope tag from simian virus 5
   3132..3720    +  misc_feature   WPRE: woodchuck hepatitis virus posttranscriptional regulatory element
   3771..3790    +  misc_feature   cPPT/CTS (fragment): central polypurine tract and central termination sequence of HIV-1
   3792..4025    +  LTR            3' LTR (ΔU3): self-inactivating 3' long terminal repeat (LTR) from HIV-1
   4103..4224    +  polyA_signal   SV40 poly(A) signal: SV40 polyadenylation signal
   4264..4399    +  rep_origin     SV40 ori: SV40 origin of replication
   4420..4438    -  promoter       T7 promoter: promoter for bacteriophage T7 RNA polymerase
   4446..4601    +  CDS            lacZα (fragment): LacZα fragment of β-galactosidase; lacZ fragment
   4606..5034    +  rep_origin     f1 ori (sequence partly withheld): f1 bacteriophage origin of replication; arrow indicates direction of (+) strand synthesis
   5087..5191    +  promoter       AmpR promoter: bla
   5192..6052    +  CDS            AmpR: β-lactamase; bla; confers resistance to ampicillin, carbenicillin, and related antibiotics
   6223..6811    +  rep_origin     ori: high-copy-number ColE1/pMB1/pBR322/pUC origin of replication
   6994..7086    +  CDS            lacI (fragment): lac repressor; lacI; The lac repressor binds to the lac operator to inhibit transcription in E. coli. This inhibition can be relieved by adding lactose or isopropyl-β-D-thiogalactopyranoside (IPTG).
   7099..7120    +  protein_bind   CAP binding site: CAP binding activates transcription in the presence of cAMP. E. coli catabolite activator protein
   7135..7165    +  promoter       lac promoter: promoter for the E. coli lac operon
   7173..7189    +  protein_bind   lac operator: The lac repressor binds to the lac operator to inhibit transcription in E. coli. This inhibition can be relieved by adding lactose or isopropyl-β-D-thiogalactopyranoside (IPTG). lac repressor encoded by lacI
   7234..7252    +  promoter       T3 promoter: promoter for bacteriophage T3 RNA polymerase
   7280..7506    +  promoter       RSV promoter: Rous sarcoma virus enhancer/promoter
   7507..7687    +  LTR            5' LTR (truncated): truncated 5' long terminal repeat (LTR) from HIV-1
   7734..7859    +  misc_feature   HIV-1 Ψ: packaging signal of human immunodeficiency virus type 1
   7843..8206    +  CDS            HIV-1 gag (fragment): gag protein from human immunodeficiency virus 1; gag
   8352..8585    +  misc_feature   RRE: The Rev response element (RRE) of HIV-1 allows for Rev-dependent mRNA export from the nucleus to the cytoplasm.
   8962..8988    +  CDS            Rev (fragment): human immunodeficiency virus 1 (HIV-1) Rev protein; rev; enhances nuclear export of unspliced and incompletely spliced viral mRNAs
   8995..9018    +  promoter       SV40 promoter (fragment): SV40 early promoter
   9019..9090    +  promoter       SV40 promoter (fragment): SV40 enhancer and early promoter
   9114..9249    +  rep_origin     SV40 ori: SV40 origin of replication
   9295..9891    +  CDS            PuroR (fragment): puromycin N-acetyltransferase; pac from Streptomyces; confers resistance to puromycin
   9940..10057   +  misc_feature   cPPT/CTS: central polypurine tract and central termination sequence of HIV-1
>Addgene plasmid #220148 | pLX307-VHL(Y98H)-3F-BirA | addgene full sequence | sequence record 434919 | Addgene NGS Result
CTCGAGGCCTGCAGGTGCAAAGATGGATAAAGTTTTAAACAGAGAGGAATCTTTGCAGCTAATGGACCTT
CTAGGTCTTGAAAGGAGTGGGAATTGGCTCCGGTGCCCGTCAGTGGGCAGAGCGCACATCGCCCACAGTC
CCCGAGAAGTTGGGGGGAGGGGTCGGCAATTGAACCGGTGCCTAGAGAAGGTGGCGCGGGGTAAACTGGG
AAAGTGATGTCGTGTACTGGCTCCGCCTTTTTCCCGAGGGTGGGGGAGAACCGTATATAAGTGCAGTAGT
CGCCGTGAACGTTCTTTTTCGCAACGGGTTTGCCGCCAGAACACAGGTAAGTGCCGTGTGTGGTTCCCGC
GGGCCTGGCCTCTTTACGGGTTATGGCCCTTGCGTGCCTTGAATTACTTCCACCTGGCTGCAGTACGTGA
TTCTTGATCCCGAGCTTCGGGTTGGAAGTGGGTGGGAGAGTTCGAGGCCTTGCGCTTAAGGAGCCCCTTC
GCCTCGTGCTTGAGTTGAGGCCTGGCCTGGGCGCTGGGGCCGCCGCGTGCGAATCTGGTGGCACCTTCGC
GCCTGTCTCGCTGCTTTCGATAAGTCTCTAGCCATTTAAAATTTTTGATGACCTGCTGCGACGCTTTTTT
TCTGGCAAGATAGTCTTGTAAATGCGGGCCAAGATCTGCACACTGGTATTTCGGTTTTTGGGGCCGCGGG
CGGCGACGGGGCCCGTGCGTCCCAGCGCACATGTTCGGCGAGGCGGGGCCTGCGAGCGCGGCCACCGAGA
ATCGGACGGGGGTAGTCTCAAGCTGGCCGGCCTGCTCTGGTGCCTGGCCTCGCGCCGCCGTGTATCGCCC
CGCCCTGGGCGGCAAGGCTGGCCCGGTCGGCACCAGTTGCGTGAGCGGAAAGATGGCCGCTTCCCGGCCC
TGCTGCAGGGAGCTCAAAATGGAGGACGCGGCGCTCGGGAGAGCGGGCGGGTGAGTCACCCACACAAAGG
AAAAGGGCCTTTCCGTCCTCAGCCGTCGCTTCATGTGACTCCACGGAGTACCGGGCGCCGTCCAGGCACC
TCGATTAGTTCTCGAGCTTTTGGAGTACGTCGTCTTTAGGTTGGGGGGAGGGGTTTTATGCGATGGAGTT
TCCCCACACTGAGTGGGTGGAGACTGAAGTTAGGCCAGCTTGGCACTTGATGTAATTCTCCTTGGAATTT
GCCCTTTTTGAGTTTGGATCTTGGTTCATTCTCAAGCCTCAGACAGTGGTTCAAAGTTTTTTTCTTCCAT
TTCAGGTGTCGTGAGGCTAGCATCGATTGATCAACAAGTTTGTACAAAAAAGCAGGCTTAGCCACCATGC
CACGGAGAGCCGAGAACTGGGATGAGGCCGAGGTGGGCGCTGAAGAGGCCGGCGTGGAAGAGTACGGCCC
CGAGGAAGATGGCGGAGAAGAAAGCGGCGCCGAGGAGAGCGGACCTGAGGAGAGCGGCCCTGAGGAACTG
GGAGCCGAGGAAGAAATGGAAGCCGGAAGACCTAGACCCGTGCTTAGAAGCGTGAACAGCAGAGAGCCAT
CTCAGGTGATTTTCTGCAACAGATCCCCTAGAGTGGTGCTGCCTGTGTGGCTGAACTTCGACGGCGAGCC
TCAGCCCCACCCCACCCTGCCCCCCGGCACCGGCAGACGGATCCATTCCTATAGAGGCCACCTGTGGCTG
TTTCGGGACGCCGGCACCCACGACGGCCTGCTGGTTAACCAGACCGAGCTGTTCGTGCCTTCTCTGAATG
TGGACGGCCAGCCTATCTTCGCCAACATCACCCTGCCTGTGTACACACTGAAGGAAAGGTGTCTGCAGGT
CGTGCGGAGCCTGGTCAAGCCTGAAAATTACCGGAGGCTGGACATCGTGCGGAGCCTGTACGAGGATCTG
GAAGATCACCCTAACGTGCAGAAAGACCTCGAGCGCCTGACACAGGAGAGAATCGCTCACCAAAGAATGG
GCGACGGTTCTGACTACAAAGACCATGACGGTGATTATAAAGATCATGACATCGATTACAAGGATGACGA
TGACAAGCTTATGAAGGATAACACCGTGCCACTGAAATTGATTGCCCTGTTAGCGAACGGTGAATTTCAC
TCTGGCGAGCAGTTGGGTGAAACGCTGGGAATGAGCCGGGCGGCTATTAATAAACACATTCAGACACTGC
GTGACTGGGGCGTTGATGTCTTTACCGTTCCGGGTAAAGGATACAGCCTGCCTGAGCCTATCCAGTTACT
TAATGCTAAACAGATATTGGGTCAGCTGGATGGCGGTAGTGTAGCCGTGCTGCCAGTGATTGACTCCACG
AATCAGTACCTTCTTGATCGTATCGGAGAGCTTAAATCGGGCGATGCTTGCATTGCAGAATACCAGCAGG
CTGGCCGTGGTCGCCGGGGTCGGAAATGGTTTTCGCCTTTTGGCGCAAACTTATATTTGTCGATGTTCTG
GCGTCTGGAACAAGGCCCGGCGGCGGCGATTGGTTTAAGTCTGGTTATCGGTATCGTGATGGCGGAAGTA
TTACGCAAGCTGGGTGCAGATAAAGTTCGTGTTAAATGGCCTAATGACCTCTATCTGCAGGATCGCAAGC
TGGCAGGCATTCTGGTGGAGCTGACTGGCAAAACTGGCGATGCGGCGCAAATAGTCATTGGAGCCGGGAT
CAACATGGCAATGCGCCGTGTTGAAGAGAGTGTCGTTAATCAGGGGTGGATCACGCTGCAGGAAGCGGGG
ATCAATCTCGATCGTAATACGTTGGCGGCCATGCTAATACGTGAATTACGTGCTGCGTTGGAACTCTTCG
AACAAGAAGGATTGGCACCTTATCTGTCGCGCTGGGAAAAGCTGGATAATTTTATTAATCGCCCAGTGAA
ACTTATCATTGGTGATAAAGAAATATTTGGCATTTCACGCGGAATAGACAAACAGGGGGCTTTATTACTT
GAGCAGGATGGAATAATAAAACCCTGGATGGGCGGTGAAATATCCCTGCGTAGTGCAGAAAAATGAAACC
CAGCTTTCTTGTACAAAGTGGTTGATATCGGTAAGCCTATCCCTAACCCTCTCCTCGGTCTCGATTCTAC
GTAGTAATGAACTAGTACCGGTTAAGTCGACAATCAACGCGTTAAGTCGACAATCAACCTCTGGATTACA
AAATTTGTGAAAGATTGACTGGTATTCTTAACTATGTTGCTCCTTTTACGCTATGTGGATACGCTGCTTT
AATGCCTTTGTATCATGCTATTGCTTCCCGTATGGCTTTCATTTTCTCCTCCTTGTATAAATCCTGGTTG
CTGTCTCTTTATGAGGAGTTGTGGCCCGTTGTCAGGCAACGTGGCGTGGTGTGCACTGTGTTTGCTGACG
CAACCCCCACTGGTTGGGGCATTGCCACCACCTGTCAGCTCCTTTCCGGGACTTTCGCTTTCCCCCTCCC
TATTGCCACGGCGGAACTCATCGCCGCCTGCCTTGCCCGCTGCTGGACAGGGGCTCGGCTGTTGGGCACT
GACAATTCCGTGGTGTTGTCGGGGAAATCATCGTCCTTTCCTTGGCTGCTCGCCTGTGTTGCCACCTGGA
TTCTGCGCGGGACGTCCTTCTGCTACGTCCCTTCGGCCCTCAATCCAGCGGACCTTCCTTCCCGCGGCCT
GCTGCCGGCTCTGCGGCCTCTTCCGCGTCTTCGCCTTCGCCCTCAGACGAGTCGGATCTCCCTTTGGGCC
GCCTCCCCGCGTCGACTTTAAGACCAATGACTTACAAGGCAGCTGTAGATCTTAGCCACTTTTTAAAAGA
AAAGGGGGGACTGGAAGGGCTAATTCACTCCCAACGAAGACAAGATCTGCTTTTTGCTTGTACTGGGTCT
CTCTGGTTAGACCAGATCTGAGCCTGGGAGCTCTCTGGCTAACTAGGGAACCCACTGCTTAAGCCTCAAT
AAAGCTTGCCTTGAGTGCTTCAAGTAGTGTGTGCCCGTCTGTTGTGTGACTCTGGTAACTAGAGATCCCT
CAGACCCTTTTAGTCAGTGTGGAAAATCTCTAGCAGTACGTATAGTAGTTCATGTCATCTTATTATTCAG
TATTTATAACTTGCAAAGAAATGAATATCAGAGAGTGAGAGGAACTTGTTTATTGCAGCTTATAATGGTT
ACAAATAAAGCAATAGCATCACAAATTTCACAAATAAAGCATTTTTTTCACTGCATTCTAGTTGTGGTTT
GTCCAAACTCATCAATGTATCTTATCATGTCTGGCTCTAGCTATCCCGCCCCTAACTCCGCCCATCCCGC
CCCTAACTCCGCCCAGTTCCGCCCATTCTCCGCCCCATGGCTGACTAATTTTTTTTATTTATGCAGAGGC
CGAGGCCGCCTCGGCCTCTGAGCTATTCCAGAAGTAGTGAGGAGGCTTTTTTGGAGGCCTAGGGACGTAC
CCAATTCGCCCTATAGTGAGTCGTATTACGCGCGCTCACTGGCCGTCGTTTTACAACGTCGTGACTGGGA
AAACCCTGGCGTTACCCAACTTAATCGCCTTGCAGCACATCCCCCTTTCGCCAGCTGGCGTAATAGCGAA
GAGGCCCGCACCGATCGCCCTTCCCAACAGTTGCGCAGCCTGAATGGCGAATGGG
[124 nt withheld, positions 4606-4729]
C
[91 nt withheld, positions 4731-4821]
A
[49 nt withheld, positions 4823-4871]
CCTTTGACGTTGGAGTCCACGTTCTTT
[37 nt withheld, positions 4899-4935]
ACCCTATCTCGGTCTATTCTTTTGATTTATAAGGGATTTTGCCGATTTCGGCCTATTGGTTAAAAAATGA
GCTGATTTAACAAAAATTTAACGCGAATTTTAACAAAATATTAACGCTTACAATTTAGGTGGCACTTTTC
GGGGAAATGTGCGCGGAACCCCTATTTGTTTATTTTTCTAAATACATTCAAATATGTATCCGCTCATGAG
ACAATAACCCTGATAAATGCTTCAATAATATTGAAAAAGGAAGAGTATGAGTATTCAACATTTCCGTGTC
GCCCTTATTCCCTTTTTTGCGGCATTTTGCCTTCCTGTTTTTGCTCACCCAGAAACGCTGGTGAAAGTAA
AAGATGCTGAAGATCAGTTGGGTGCACGAGTGGGTTACATCGAACTGGATCTCAACAGCGGTAAGATCCT
TGAGAGTTTTCGCCCCGAAGAACGTTTTCCAATGATGAGCACTTTTAAAGTTCTGCTATGTGGCGCGGTA
TTATCCCGTATTGACGCCGGGCAAGAGCAACTCGGTCGCCGCATACACTATTCTCAGAATGACTTGGTTG
AGTACTCACCAGTCACAGAAAAGCATCTTACGGATGGCATGACAGTAAGAGAATTATGCAGTGCTGCCAT
AACCATGAGTGATAACACTGCGGCCAACTTACTTCTGACAACGATCGGAGGACCGAAGGAGCTAACCGCT
TTTTTGCACAACATGGGGGATCATGTAACTCGCCTTGATCGTTGGGAACCGGAGCTGAATGAAGCCATAC
CAAACGACGAGCGTGACACCACGATGCCTGTAGCAATGGCAACAACGTTGCGCAAACTATTAACTGGCGA
ACTACTTACTCTAGCTTCCCGGCAACAATTAATAGACTGGATGGAGGCGGATAAAGTTGCAGGACCACTT
CTGCGCTCGGCCCTTCCGGCTGGCTGGTTTATTGCTGATAAATCTGGAGCCGGTGAGCGTGGGTCTCGCG
GTATCATTGCAGCACTGGGGCCAGATGGTAAGCCCTCCCGTATCGTAGTTATCTACACGACGGGGAGTCA
GGCAACTATGGATGAACGAAATAGACAGATCGCTGAGATAGGTGCCTCACTGATTAAGCATTGGTAACTG
TCAGACCAAGTTTACTCATATATACTTTAGATTGATTTAAAACTTCATTTTTAATTTAAAAGGATCTAGG
TGAAGATCCTTTTTGATAATCTCATGACCAAAATCCCTTAACGTGAGTTTTCGTTCCACTGAGCGTCAGA
CCCCGTAGAAAAGATCAAAGGATCTTCTTGAGATCCTTTTTTTCTGCGCGTAATCTGCTGCTTGCAAACA
AAAAAACCACCGCTACCAGCGGTGGTTTGTTTGCCGGATCAAGAGCTACCAACTCTTTTTCCGAAGGTAA
CTGGCTTCAGCAGAGCGCAGATACCAAATACTGTTCTTCTAGTGTAGCCGTAGTTAGGCCACCACTTCAA
GAACTCTGTAGCACCGCCTACATACCTCGCTCTGCTAATCCTGTTACCAGTGGCTGCTGCCAGTGGCGAT
AAGTCGTGTCTTACCGGGTTGGACTCAAGACGATAGTTACCGGATAAGGCGCAGCGGTCGGGCTGAACGG
GGGGTTCGTGCACACAGCCCAGCTTGGAGCGAACGACCTACACCGAACTGAGATACCTACAGCGTGAGCT
ATGAGAAAGCGCCACGCTTCCCGAAGGGAGAAAGGCGGACAGGTATCCGGTAAGCGGCAGGGTCGGAACA
GGAGAGCGCACGAGGGAGCTTCCAGGGGGAAACGCCTGGTATCTTTATAGTCCTGTCGGGTTTCGCCACC
TCTGACTTGAGCGTCGATTTTTGTGATGCTCGTCAGGGGGGCGGAGCCTATGGAAAAACGCCAGCAACGC
GGCCTTTTTACGGTTCCTGGCCTTTTGCTGGCCTTTTGCTCACATGTTCTTTCCTGCGTTATCCCCTGAT
TCTGTGGATAACCGTATTACCGCCTTTGAGTGAGCTGATACCGCTCGCCGCAGCCGAACGACCGAGCGCA
GCGAGTCAGTGAGCGAGGAAGCGGAAGAGCGCCCAATACGCAAACCGCCTCTCCCCGCGCGTTGGCCGAT
TCATTAATGCAGCTGGCACGACAGGTTTCCCGACTGGAAAGCGGGCAGTGAGCGCAACGCAATTAATGTG
AGTTAGCTCACTCATTAGGCACCCCAGGCTTTACACTTTATGCTTCCGGCTCGTATGTTGTGTGGAATTG
TGAGCGGATAACAATTTCACACAGGAAACAGCTATGACCATGATTACGCCAAGCGCGCAATTAACCCTCA
CTAAAGGGAACAAAAGCTGGAGCTGCAAGCTTAATGTAGTCTTATGCAATACTCTTGTAGTCTTGCAACA
TGGTAACGATGAGTTAGCAACATGCCTTACAAGGAGAGAAAAAGCACCGTGCATGCCGATTGGTGGAAGT
AAGGTGGTACGATCGTGCCTTATTAGGAAGGCAACAGACGGGTCTGACATGGATTGGACGAACCACTGAA
TTGCCGCATTGCAGAGATATTGTATTTAAGTGCCTAGCTCGATACATAAACGGGTCTCTCTGGTTAGACC
AGATCTGAGCCTGGGAGCTCTCTGGCTAACTAGGGAACCCACTGCTTAAGCCTCAATAAAGCTTGCCTTG
AGTGCTTCAAGTAGTGTGTGCCCGTCTGTTGTGTGACTCTGGTAACTAGAGATCCCTCAGACCCTTTTAG
TCAGTGTGGAAAATCTCTAGCAGTGGCGCCCGAACAGGGACTTGAAAGCGAAAGGGAAACCAGAGGAGCT
CTCTCGACGCAGGACTCGGCTTGCTGAAGCGCGCACGGCAAGAGGCGAGGGGCGGCGACTGGTGAGTACG
CCAAAAATTTTGACTAGCGGAGGCTAGAAGGAGAGAGATGGGTGCGAGAGCGTCAGTATTAAGCGGGGGA
GAATTAGATCGCGATGGGAAAAAATTCGGTTAAGGCCAGGGGGAAAGAAAAAATATAAATTAAAACATAT
AGTATGGGCAAGCAGGGAGCTAGAACGATTCGCAGTTAATCCTGGCCTGTTAGAAACATCAGAAGGCTGT
AGACAAATACTGGGACAGCTACAACCATCCCTTCAGACAGGATCAGAAGAACTTAGATCATTATATAATA
CAGTAGCAACCCTCTATTGTGTGCATCAAAGGATAGAGATAAAAGACACCAAGGAAGCTTTAGACAAGAT
AGAGGAAGAGCAAAACAAAAGTAAGACCACCGCACAGCAAGCGGCCGCTGATCTTCAGACCTGGAGGAGG
AGATATGAGGGACAATTGGAGAAGTGAATTATATAAATATAAAGTAGTAAAAATTGAACCATTAGGAGTA
GCACCCACCAAGGCAAAGAGAAGAGTGGTGCAGAGAGAAAAAAGAGCAGTGGGAATAGGAGCTTTGTTCC
TTGGGTTCTTGGGAGCAGCAGGAAGCACTATGGGCGCAGCGTCAATGACGCTGACGGTACAGGCCAGACA
ATTATTGTCTGGTATAGTGCAGCAGCAGAACAATTTGCTGAGGGCTATTGAGGCGCAACAGCATCTGTTG
CAACTCACAGTCTGGGGCATCAAGCAGCTCCAGGCAAGAATCCTGGCTGTGGAAAGATACCTAAAGGATC
AACAGCTCCTGGGGATTTGGGGTTGCTCTGGAAAACTCATTTGCACCACTGCTGTGCCTTGGAATGCTAG
TTGGAGTAATAAATCTCTGGAACAGATTTGGAATCACACGACCTGGATGGAGTGGGACAGAGAAATTAAC
AATTACACAAGCTTAATACACTCCTTAATTGAAGAATCGCAAAACCAGCAAGAAAAGAATGAACAAGAAT
TATTGGAATTAGATAAATGGGCAAGTTTGTGGAATTGGTTTAACATAACAAATTGGCTGTGGTATATAAA
ATTATTCATAATGATAGTAGGAGGCTTGGTAGGTTTAAGAATAGTTTTTGCTGTACTTTCTATAGTGAAT
AGAGTTAGGCAGGGATATTCACCATTATCGTTTCAGACCCACCTCCCAACCCCGAGGGGACCCATGCATT
GCATCTCAATTAGTCAGCAACCAGGTGTGGAAAGTCCCCAGGCTCCCCAGCAGGCAGAAGTATGCAAAGC
ATGCGTCTCAATTAGTCAGCAACCATAGTCCCGCCCCTAACTCCGCCCATCCCGCCCCTAACTCCGCCCA
GTTCCGCCCATTCTCCGCCCCATGGCTGACTAATTTTTTTTATTTATGCAGAGGCCGAGGCCGCCTCGGC
CTCTGAGCTATTCCAGAAGTAGTGAGGAGGCTTTTTTGGAGGCCTAGGCTTTTGCAAAAAGCTTTCTAGA
GGTACCACCGGAGCTTACCATGACCGAGTACAAGCCCACGGTGCGCCTCGCCACCCGCGACGACGTCCCC
AGGGCCGTACGCACCCTCGCCGCCGCGTTCGCCGACTACCCCGCCACGCGCCACACCGTCGATCCGGACC
GCCACATCGAGCGGGTCACCGAGCTGCAAGAACTCTTCCTCACGCGCGTCGGGCTCGACATCGGCAAGGT
GTGGGTCGCGGACGACGGCGCCGCCGTGGCGGTCTGGACCACGCCGGAGAGCGTCGAAGCGGGGGCGGTG
TTCGCCGAGATCGGCCCGCGCATGGCCGAGTTGAGCGGTTCCCGGCTGGCCGCGCAGCAACAGATGGAAG
GCCTCCTGGCGCCGCACCGGCCCAAGGAGCCCGCGTGGTTCCTGGCCACCGTCGGCGTCTCGCCCGACCA
CCAGGGCAAGGGTCTGGGCAGCGCCGTCGTGCTCCCCGGAGTGGAGGCGGCCGAGCGCGCCGGGGTGCCC
GCCTTCCTGGAGACCTCCGCGCCCCGCAACCTCCCCTTCTACGAGCGGCTCGGCTTCACCGTCACCGCCG
ACGTCGAGGTGCCCGAAGGACCGCGCACCTGGTGCATGACCCGCAAGCCCGGTGCCAGTTAACGAATTCT
AGATCTTGAGACAAATGGCAGTATTCATCCACAATTTTAAAAGAAAAGGGGGGATTGGGGGGTACAGTGC
AGGGGAAAGAATAGTAGACATAATAGCAACAGACATACAAACTAAAGAATTACAAAAACAAATTACAAAA
ATTCAAAATTTTCGGGTTTATTACAGGGACAGCAGAGATCCACTTTGGCGCCGG
